>Addgene plasmid #49803 | VSVG-mEOS2-2xUVR8 | depositor full sequence | sequence record 74288 | VSVG-mEOS2-2xUVR8 sequence 10023 bps
ACGCGTTCGAGCTCGCCCCGTTACATAACTTACGGTAAATGGCCCGCCTGGCTGACCGCCCAACGACCCC
CGCCCATTGACGTCAATAATGACGTATGTTCCCATAGTAACGCCAATAGGGACTTTCCATTGACGTCAAT
GGGTGGAGTATTTACGGTAAACTGCCCACTTGGCAGTACATCAAGTGTATCATATGCCAAGTACGCCCCC
TATTGACGTCAATGACGGTAAATGGCCCGCCTGGCATTATGCCCAGTACATGACCTTATGGGACTTTCCT
ACTTGGCAGTACATCTACGTATTAGTCATCGCTATTACCATGGTGATGCGGTTTTGGCAGTACATCAATG
GGCGTGGATAGCGGTTTGACTCACGGGGATTTCCAAGTCTCCACCCCATTGACGTCAATGGGAGTTTGTT
TTGGCACCAAAATCAACGGGACTTTCCAAAATGTCGTAACAACTCCGCCCCATTGACGCAAATGGGCGGT
AGGCGTGTACGGTGGGAGGTCTATATAAGCAGAGCTCGTTTAGTGAACCGTCAGATCGCCTGGAGACGCC
ATCCACGCTGTTTTGACCTCCATAGAAGACACCGGGACCGATCCAGCCTCCGGGGGATCTTGGTGGCGTG
AAACTCCCGCACCTCTTCGGCCAGCGAATTCAAGCTTCGAATTCGCCATGAAGTGCCTTTTGTACTTAGC
TTTTTTATTCATCGGGGTGAATTGCAAGTTCACCATAGTTTTTCCACACAACCAAAAAGGAAACTGGAAA
AATGTTCCTTCCAATTACCATTATTGCCCGTCAAGCTCAGATTTAAATTGGCATAATGACTTAATAGGCA
CAGCCTTACAAGTCAAAATGCCCAAGAGTCACAAGGCTATTCAAGCAGACGGTTGGATGTGTCATGCTTC
CAAATGGGTCACTACTTGTGATTTCCGCTGGTACGGACCGAAGTATATAACACATTCCATCCGATCCTTC
ACTCCATCTGTAGAACAATGCAAGGAAAGCATTGAACAAACGAAACAAGGAACTTGGCTGAATCCAGGCT
TCCCTCCTCAAAGTTGTGGATATGCAACTGTGACGGATGCTGAAGCAGCGATTGTCCAGGTGACTCCTCA
CCATGTGCTTGTTGATGAATACACAGGAGAATGGGTTGATTCACAGTTCATCAACGGAAAATGCAGCAAT
GACATATGCCCCACTGTCCATAACTCCACAACCTGGCATTCCGACTATAAGGTCAAAGGGCTATGTGATT
CTAACCTCATTTCCACGGACATCACCTTCTTCTCAGAGGACGGAGAGCTATCATCCCTAGGAAAGGAGGG
CACAGGGTTCAGAAGTAACTACTTTGCTTATGAAACTGGAGACAAGGCCTGCAAAATGCAGTACTGCAAG
CATTGGGGAGTCAGACTCCCATCAGGTGTCTGGTTCGAGATGGCTGATAAGGATCTCTTTGCTGCAGCCA
GATTCCCTGAATGCCCAGAAGGGTCAAGTATCTCTGCTCCATCTCAGACCTCAGTGGATGTAAGTCTCAT
TCAGGACGTTGAGAGGATCTTGGATTATTCCCTCTGCCAAGAAACCTGGAGCAAAATCAGAGCGGGTCTT
CCCATCTCTCCAGTGGATCTCAGCTATCTTGCTCCTAAAAACCCAGGAACCGGTCCTGTCTTTACCATAA
TCAATGGTACCCTAAAATACTTTGAGACCAGATACATCAGAGTCGATATTGCTGCTCCAATCCTCTCAAG
AATGGTCGGAATGATCAGTGGAACTACCACAGAAAGGGAACTGTGGGATGACTGGGCTCCATATGAAGAC
GTGGAAATTGGACCCAATGGAGTTCTGAGGACCAGTTTAGGATATAAGTTTCCTTTATATATGATTGGAC
ATGGTATGTTGGACTCCGATCTTCATCTTAGCTCAAAGGCTCAGGTGTTTGAACATCCTCACATTCAAGA
CGCTGCTTCGCAGCTTCCTGATGATGAGACTTTATTTTTTGGTGATACTGGGCTATCCAAAAATCCAATC
GAGTTTGTAGAAGGTTGGTTCAGTAGTTGGAAGAGCTCTATTGCCTCTTTTTTCTTTATCATAGGGTTAA
TCATTGGACTATTCTTGGTTCTCCGAGTTGGTATTTATCTTTGCATTAAATTAAAGCACACCAAGAAAAG
ACAGATTTATACAGACATAGAGATGAACCGACTTGGAAAGGATCTCCCCGCCGAACAGAAACTCATCTCC
GAAGAAGACCTGGATCCAAGTGCGATTAAGCCAGACATGAAGATCAAACTCCGTATGGAAGGCAACGTAA
ACGGGCACCACTTTGTGATCGACGGAGATGGTACAGGCAAGCCTTTTGAGGGAAAACAGAGTATGGATCT
TGAAGTCAAAGAGGGCGGACCTCTGCCTTTTGCCTTTGATATCCTGACCACTGCATTCCATTACGGCAAC
AGGGTATTCGCCAAATATCCAGACAACATACAAGACTATTTTAAGCAGTCGTTTCCTAAGGGGTATTCGT
GGGAACGAAGCTTGACTTTCGAAGACGGGGGCATTTGCATTGCCAGAAACGACATAACAATGGAAGGGGA
CACTTTCTATAATAAAGTTCGATTTTATGGTACCAACTTTCCCGCCAATGGTCCAGTTATGCAGAAGAAG
ACGCTGAAATGGGAGCCCTCCACTGAGAAAATGTATGTGCGTGATGGAGTGCTGACGGGTGATATTCATA
TGGCTTTGTTGCTTGAAGGAAATGCCCATTACCGATGTGACTTCAGAACTACTTACAAAGCTAAGGAGAA
GGGTGTCAAGTTACCAGGCTACCACTTTGTGGACCACTGCATTGAGATTTTAAGCCATGACAAAGATTAC
AACAAGGTTAAGCTGTATGAGCATGCTGTTGCTCATTCTGGATTGCCTGACAATGCCAGACGACTGTACA
GTGGTGGTGGAGGGGGGGGACTCAGATCTCGAGCCACCATGGCGGAGGATATGGCTGCCGACGAAGTTAC
GGCTCCTCCTCGTAAGGTTCTTATCATCTCCGCTGGTGCTAGCCACTCCGTCGCTCTTCTCTCTGGTGAC
ATTGTTTGTTCTTGGGGTCGAGGAGAGGATGGACAGTTAGGTCATGGCGATGCAGAGGATCGACCTTCTC
CGACTCAGCTTAGCGCTTTAGATGGCCACCAAATTGTTTCCGTTACCTGTGGTGCTGATCACACTGTTGC
TTATTCACAATCAGGCATGGAAGTCTACAGTTGGGGATGGGGTGATTTTGGGAGATTAGGCCATGGTAAC
TCAAGCGACTTGTTTACTCCGCTACCAATCAAAGCATTGCACGGTATTCGGATCAAGCAGATTGCTTGTG
GGGATAGTCATTGTTTGGCTGTCACTATGGAAGGAGAGGTCCAGAGTTGGGGCCGCAACCAGAATGGTCA
ACTTGGTCTGGGGGACACCGAAGATTCTCTAGTGCCTCAGAAGATTCAAGCCTTTGAGGGAATACGAATC
AAAATGGTTGCTGCTGGTGCAGAACACACTGCTGCAGTTACAGAAGATGGTGACCTCTATGGATGGGGCT
GGGGAAGATACGGAAATTTGGGATTAGGTGACCGGACTGACCGCTTAGTTCCTGAAAGAGTTACCTCTAC
TGGTGGTGAGAAAATGTCAATGGTTGCTTGTGGATGGCGGCACACAATATCAGTTTCCTACTCTGGAGCA
TTGTATACTTATGGATGGAGCAAATATGGACAGCTAGGACATGGAGACTTGGAGGATCACCTTATTCCTC
ACAAACTGGAAGCACTGAGCAACAGTTTTATCTCCCAGATTTCGGGAGGTTGGAGACATACAATGGCATT
GACTTCAGATGGAAAACTATATGGATGGGGTTGGAATAAGTTTGGACAAGTAGGAGTCGGCAATAATTTA
GATCAGTGTTCTCCTGTGCAAGTGCGATTTCCCGATGATCAGAAAGTAGTTCAAGTCTCATGTGGATGGA
GACATACCTTGGCTGTCACTGAAAGAAATAACGTGTTTGCTTGGGGTAGAGGTACAAATGGACAGCTCGG
CATTGGAGAGTCGGTTGACAGGAACTTTCCCAAGATTATAGAGGCACTCAGCGTCGATGGAGCAAGTGGA
CAACATATAGAATCTTCTAATATCGATCCATCTTCAGGGAAAAGCTGGGTGTCGCCTGCAGAGAGATATG
CAGTTGTTCCTGATGAAACGGGCCTAACGGATGGTTCAAGCAAAGGTAATGGAGGTGATATCAGTGTTCC
ACAAACTGATGTCAAGCGTGTACGAATTAAGCTTGGGGGCGGAGGCGCGGAGGATATGGCTGCCGACGAA
GTTACGGCTCCTCCTCGTAAGGTTCTTATCATCTCCGCTGGTGCTAGCCACTCCGTCGCTCTTCTCTCTG
GTGACATTGTTTGTTCTTGGGGTCGAGGAGAGGATGGACAGTTAGGTCATGGCGATGCAGAGGATCGACC
TTCTCCGACTCAGCTTAGCGCTTTAGATGGCCACCAAATTGTTTCCGTTACCTGTGGTGCTGATCACACT
GTTGCTTATTCACAATCAGGCATGGAAGTCTACAGTTGGGGATGGGGTGATTTTGGGAGATTAGGCCATG
GTAACTCAAGCGACTTGTTTACTCCGCTACCAATCAAAGCATTGCACGGTATTCGGATCAAGCAGATTGC
TTGTGGGGATAGTCATTGTTTGGCTGTCACTATGGAAGGAGAGGTCCAGAGTTGGGGCCGCAACCAGAAT
GGTCAACTTGGTCTGGGGGACACCGAAGATTCTCTAGTGCCTCAGAAGATTCAAGCCTTTGAGGGAATAC
GAATCAAAATGGTTGCTGCTGGTGCAGAACACACTGCTGCAGTTACAGAAGATGGTGACCTCTATGGATG
GGGCTGGGGAAGATACGGAAATTTGGGATTAGGTGACCGGACTGACCGCTTAGTTCCTGAAAGAGTTACC
TCTACTGGTGGTGAGAAAATGTCAATGGTTGCTTGTGGATGGCGGCACACAATATCAGTTTCCTACTCTG
GAGCATTGTATACTTATGGATGGAGCAAATATGGACAGCTAGGACATGGAGACTTGGAGGATCACCTTAT
TCCTCACAAACTGGAAGCACTGAGCAACAGTTTTATCTCCCAGATTTCGGGAGGTTGGAGACATACAATG
GCATTGACTTCAGATGGAAAACTATATGGATGGGGTTGGAATAAGTTTGGACAAGTAGGAGTCGGCAATA
ATTTAGATCAGTGTTCTCCTGTGCAAGTGCGATTTCCCGATGATCAGAAAGTAGTTCAAGTCTCATGTGG
ATGGAGACATACCTTGGCTGTCACTGAAAGAAATAACGTGTTTGCTTGGGGTAGAGGTACAAATGGACAG
CTCGGCATTGGAGAGTCGGTTGACAGGAACTTTCCCAAGATTATAGAGGCACTCAGCGTCGATGGAGCAA
GTGGACAACATATAGAATCTTCTAATATCGATCCATCTTCAGGGAAAAGCTGGGTGTCGCCTGCAGAGAG
ATATGCAGTTGTTCCTGATGAAACGGGCCTAACGGATGGTTCAAGCAAAGGTAATGGAGGTGATATCAGT
GTTCCACAAACTGATGTCAAGCGTGTACGAATTGGGTCGACGGTACCGCGGGCCCGGGATACTAGTTATC
CGTACGACGTACCAGACTACGCATAAGAAAAGTGAGGATCCTGAGAACTTCAGGGTGAGTTTGGGGACCC
TTGATTGTTCTTTCTTTTTCGCTATTGTAAAATTCATGTTATATGGAGGGGGCAAAGTTTTCAGGGTGTT
GTTTAGAATGGGAAGATGTCCCTTGTATCACCATGGACCCTCATGATAATTTTGTTTCTTTCACTTTCTA
CTCTGTTGACAACCATTGTCTCCTCTTATTTTCTTTTCATTTTCTGTAACTTTTTCGTTAAACTTTAGCT
TGCATTTGTAACGAATTTTTAAATTCACTTTTGTTTATTTGTCAGATTGTAAGTACTTTCTCTAATCACT
TTTTTTTCAAGGCAATCAGGGTATATTATATTGTACTTCAGCACAGTTTTAGAGAACAATTGTTATAATT
AAATGATAAGGTAGAATATTTCTGCATATAAATTCTGGCTGGCGTGGAAATATTCTTATTGGTAGAAACA
ACTACATCCTGGTCATCATCCTGCCTTTCTCTTTATGGTTACAATGATATACACTGTTTGAGATGAGGAT
AAAATACTCTGAGTCCAAACCGGGCCCCTCTGCTAACCATGTTCATGCCTTCTTCTTTTTCCTACAGCTC
CTGGGCAACGTGCTGGTTGTTGTGCTGTCTCATCATTTTGGCAAAGGATTCACTCCTCAGGTGCAGGCTG
CCTATCAGAAGGTGGTGGCTGGTGTGGCCAATGCCCTGGCTCACAAATACCACTGAGATCTTTTTCCCTC
TGCCAAAAATTATGGGGACATCATGAAGCCCCTTGAGCATCTGACTTCTGGCTAATAAAGGAAATTTATT
TTCATTGCAATAGTGTGTTGGAATTTTTTGTGTCTCTCACTCGGAAGGACATATGGGAGGGCAAATCATT
TAAAACATCAGAATGAGTATTTGGTTTAGAGTTTGGCAACATATGCCATATGCTGGCTGCCATGAACAAA
GGTGGCTATAAAGAGGTCATCAGTATATGAAACAGCCCCCTGCTGTCCATTCCTTATTCCATAGAAAAGC
CTTGACTTGAGGTTAGATTTTTTTTATATTTTGTTTTGTGTTATTTTTTTCTTTAACATCCCTAAAATTT
TCCTTACATGTTTTACTAGCCAGATTTTTCCTCCTCTCCTGACTACTCCCAGTCATAGCTGTCCCTCTTC
TCTTATGAAGATCCCTCGAGGAGCTTTTTGCAAAAGCCCTAGGCCTCCAAAAAAGCCTCTTCACTACTTC
TGGAATAGCTCAGAGGCCGAGGCGGCCTCGGCCTCTGCATAAATAAAAAAAATTAGTCAGCCATGGGGCG
GAGAATGGGCGGAACTGGGCGGAGTTAGGGGCGGGATGGGCGGAGTTAGGGGCGGGACTATGGTTGCTGA
CTAATTGCTGCATTAATGAATCGGCCAACGCGCGGGGAGAGGCGGTTTGCGTATTGGGCGCTCTTCCGCT
TCCTCGCTCACTGACTCGCTGCGCTCGGTCGTTCGGCTGCGGCGAGCGGTATCAGCTCACTCAAAGGCGG
TAATACGGTTATCCACAGAATCAGGGGATAACGCAGGAAAGAACATGTGAGCAAAAGGCCAGCAAAAGGC
CAGGAACCGTAAAAAGGCCGCGTTGCTGGCGTTTTTCCATAGGCTCCGCCCCCCTGACGAGCATCACAAA
AATCGACGCTCAAGTCAGAGGTGGCGAAACCCGACAGGACTATAAAGATACCAGGCGTTTCCCCCTGGAA
GCTCCCTCGTGCGCTCTCCTGTTCCGACCCTGCCGCTTACCGGATACCTGTCCGCCTTTCTCCCTTCGGG
AAGCGTGGCGCTTTCTCATAGCTCACGCTGTAGGTATCTCAGTTCGGTGTAGGTCGTTCGCTCCAAGCTG
GGCTGTGTGCACGAACCCCCCGTTCAGCCCGACCGCTGCGCCTTATCCGGTAACTATCGTCTTGAGTCCA
ACCCGGTAAGACACGACTTATCGCCACTGGCAGCAGCCACTGGTAACAGGATTAGCAGAGCGAGGTATGT
AGGCGGTGCTACAGAGTTCTTGAAGTGGTGGCCTAACTACGGCTACACTAGAAGGACAGTATTTGGTATC
TGCGCTCTGCTGAAGCCAGTTACCTTCGGAAAAAGAGTTGGTAGCTCTTGATCCGGCAAACAAACCACCG
CTGGTAGCGGTGGTTTTTTTGTTTGCAAGCAGCAGATTACGCGCAGAAAAAAAGGATCTCAAGAAGATCC
TTTGATCTTTTCTACGGGGTCTGACGCTCAGTGGAACGAAAACTCACGTTAAGGGATTTTGGTCATGAGA
TTATCAAAAAGGATCTTCACCTAGATCCTTTTAAATTAAAAATGAAGTTTTAAATCAATCTAAAGTATAT
ATGAGTAAACTTGGTCTGACAGTTACCAATGCTTAATCAGTGAGGCACCTATCTCAGCGATCTGTCTATT
TCGTTCATCCATAGTTGCCTGACTCCCCGTCGTGTAGATAACTACGATACGGGAGGGCTTACCATCTGGC
CCCAGTGCTGCAATGATACCGCGAGACCCACGCTCACCGGCTCCAGATTTATCAGCAATAAACCAGCCAG
CCGGAAGGGCCGAGCGCAGAAGTGGTCCTGCAACTTTATCCGCCTCCATCCAGTCTATTAATTGTTGCCG
GGAAGCTAGAGTAAGTAGTTCGCCAGTTAATAGTTTGCGCAACGTTGTTGCCATTGCTACAGGCATCGTG
GTGTCACGCTCGTCGTTTGGTATGGCTTCATTCAGCTCCGGTTCCCAACGATCAAGGCGAGTTACATGAT
CCCCCATGTTGTGCAAAAAAGCGGTTAGCTCCTTCGGTCCTCCGATCGTTGTCAGAAGTAAGTTGGCCGC
AGTGTTATCACTCATGGTTATGGCAGCACTGCATAATTCTCTTACTGTCATGCCATCCGTAAGATGCTTT
TCTGTGACTGGTGAGTACTCAACCAAGTCATTCTGAGAATAGTGTATGCGGCGACCGAGTTGCTCTTGCC
CGGCGTCAATACGGGATAATACCGCGCCACATAGCAGAACTTTAAAAGTGCTCATCATTGCCACCTCCAC
CTGAAAACGTTCTTCGGGGCGAAAACTCTCAAGGATCTTACCGCTGTTGAGATCCAGTTCGATGTAACCC
ACTCGTGCACCCAACTGATCTTCAGCATCTTTTACTTTCACCAGCGTTTCTGGGTGAGCAAAAACAGGAA
GGCAAAATGCCGCAAAAAAGGGAATAAGGGCGACACGGAAATGTTGAATACTCATACTCTTCCTTTTTCA
ATATTATTGAAGCATTTATCAGGGTTATTGTCTCATGAGCGGATACATATTTGAATGTATTTAGAAAAAT
AAACAAATAGGGGTTCCGCGCACATTTCCCCGAAAAGTGCCACCTGACGTCTAAGAAACCATTATTATCA
TGACATTAACCTATAAAAATAGGCGTATCACGAGGCCCTTTCGTCTCGCGCGTTTCGGTGATGACGGTGA
AAACCTCTGACACATGCAGCTCCCGGAGACGGTCACAGCTTGTCTGTAAGCGGATGCCGGGAGCAGACAA
GCCCGTCAGGGCGCGTCAGCGGGTGTTGGCGGGTGTCGGGGCTGGCTTAACTATGCGGCATCAGAGCAGA
TTGTACTGAGAGTGCACCATATGCGGTGTGAAATACCGCACAGATGCGTAAGGAGAAAATACCGCATCAG
GAAATTGTAAACGTTAATATTTTGTTAAAATTCGCGTTAAATTTTTGTTAAATCAGCTCATTTTTTAACC
AATAGGCCGAAATCGGCAAAATCCCTTATAAATCAAAAGAATAGACCGAGATAGGGT
[37 nt withheld, positions 9508-9544]
AAAGAACGTGGACTCCAACGTCAAAGG
[49 nt withheld, positions 9572-9620]
T
[91 nt withheld, positions 9622-9712]
G
[124 nt withheld, positions 9714-9837]
CGCGCCATTCGCCATTCAGGCTGCGCAACTGTTGGGAAGGGCGATCGGTGCGGGCCTCTTCGCTATTACG
CCAGCTGGCGAAAGGGGGATGTGCTGCAAGGCGATTAAGTTGGGTAACGCCAGGGTTTTCCCAGTCACGA
CGTTGTAAAACGACGGCCAGTGAATTGTAATACGACTCACTATAGG
Features (pLannotate 1.2.2; 22 found; start..end, strand, type, name):
     19..322     +  enhancer       CMV enhancer: human cytomegalovirus immediate early enhancer
    323..526     +  promoter       CMV promoter: human cytomegalovirus (CMV) immediate early promoter
    616..655     +  5'UTR          HSV TK 5'-UTR: 5' untranslated region from the herpes simplex virus thymidine kinase gene
    678..2210    +  CDS            G: GLYCO_VSIVO - Experimental evidence at protein level: Swiss-Prot protein existence level 1. Attaches the virus to host cellular receptor, inducing clathrin-dependent endocytosis of the virion. In the endosome, the acidic pH induces conformational changes in the glycoprotein trimer, which trigger fusion between virus and endosomal membrane. In neurons, neo-synthesized glycoproteins are sorted to the dendrites, where the virus buds. From Vesicular stomatitis Indiana virus (strain Orsay) (VSIV). Used to pseudotype many virus-like particles like lentiviral vector, because of its broad spectrum of
   2259..2933    +  CDS            mEos2: mEos2 is a photoconvertible green/yellow fluorescent protein published in 2009, derived from Lobophyllia hemprichii. It has moderate acid sensitivity.
   2958..2974    +  misc_feature   MCS (fragment): multiple cloning site
   2979..4298    +  CDS            UVR8: UVR8_ARATH - Experimental evidence at protein level: Swiss-Prot protein existence level 1. UV-B specific signaling component that acts as UV-B photoreceptor and plays a key role in establishing UV-protective responses in plants. Upon UV-B irradiation, UVR8 undergoes an immediate switch from homodimer to monomer, accumulates in the nucleus, interacts with the photomorphogenic repressor COP1 and regulates the expression of the transcription factor HY5 by associating with chromatin (through histone H2B binding) in the HY5 promoter region. UVR8 is involved in controlling aspects of leaf growth and
   4317..5633    +  CDS            UVR8: UVR8_ARATH - Experimental evidence at protein level: Swiss-Prot protein existence level 1. UV-B specific signaling component that acts as UV-B photoreceptor and plays a key role in establishing UV-protective responses in plants. Upon UV-B irradiation, UVR8 undergoes an immediate switch from homodimer to monomer, accumulates in the nucleus, interacts with the photomorphogenic repressor COP1 and regulates the expression of the transcription factor HY5 by associating with chromatin (through histone H2B binding) in the HY5 promoter region. UVR8 is involved in controlling aspects of leaf growth and
   5636..5660    +  misc_feature   MCS (fragment): multiple cloning site
   5725..6297    +  intron         β-globin intron: intron from rabbit β-globin gene
   6301..6423    +  CDS            HBB: HBB_COLGU - Experimental evidence at transcript level: Swiss-Prot protein existence level 2. Involved in oxygen transport from the lung to the various peripheral tissues. From Colobus guereza (Mantled guereza) (Eastern black-and-white colobus monkey).
   6494..6549    +  polyA_signal   β-globin poly(A) signal: rabbit β-globin polyadenylation signal (Gil and Proudfoot, 1987)
   6887..7077    -  promoter       SV40 promoter: SV40 early promoter
   7077..7131    -  CDS            lacI (fragment): lac repressor; lacI; The lac repressor binds to the lac operator to inhibit transcription in E. coli. This inhibition can be relieved by adding lactose or isopropyl-β-D-thiogalactopyranoside (IPTG).
   7314..7902    -  rep_origin     ori: high-copy-number ColE1/pMB1/pBR322/pUC origin of replication
   8073..8945    -  CDS            AmpR: β-lactamase; bla; confers resistance to ampicillin, carbenicillin, and related antibiotics
   8946..9050    -  promoter       AmpR promoter: bla
   9145..9180    +  CDS            rop (fragment): Rop protein, which maintains plasmids at low copy number; rop
   9282..9381    +  misc_feature   bom (fragment): basis of mobility region from pBR322
   9382..9837    -  rep_origin     f1 ori (sequence partly withheld): f1 bacteriophage origin of replication; arrow indicates direction of (+) strand synthesis
   9845..10002   -  CDS            lacZα (fragment): LacZα fragment of β-galactosidase; lacZ fragment
  10005..10023   +  promoter       T7 promoter: promoter for bacteriophage T7 RNA polymerase
