[The description below was written by a language model from this plasmid's Addgene catalogue record, the feature table of its GenBank file and pLannotate feature annotations shown in this document.]
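Description:
VSVG-mEOS2-2xUVR8 is a mammalian expression plasmid of about 10 kb built on the pC4-Fm2E backbone. It encodes a light-releasable secretory cargo. In bacteria it is maintained as a high-copy plasmid through a ColE1/pUC-type origin and selected with ampicillin via the β-lactamase gene. An f1 origin and short remnants of lacZα, lacI, rop and bom are also annotated as backbone residue. An SV40 early promoter fragment is present, but no mammalian selection marker is annotated, which suggests the plasmid is meant for transient transfection.

The expression cassette uses the human CMV immediate-early enhancer and promoter followed by the HSV thymidine kinase 5' UTR. Downstream of the coding region lie a rabbit β-globin intron, a short β-globin coding fragment and the β-globin polyadenylation signal. The roughly 5 kb insert is a single fusion consisting of the vesicular stomatitis virus glycoprotein, recorded as carrying the ts045 mutations, then the green-to-red photoconvertible fluorescent protein mEos2, then two tandem copies of the Arabidopsis UV-B photoreceptor UVR8. The catalogue also lists C-terminal HA and MYC tags, although the feature table does not annotate them.

UVR8 forms homodimers that dissociate into monomers on UV-B illumination. According to the stated purpose, the fusion exploits this property for light-triggered trafficking of VSVG, a classic secretory pathway reporter, with mEos2 allowing the cargo to be imaged. The exact mechanism by which the cargo is retained before illumination is not described in the record. The accompanying GenBank entry covers only an 888 bp partial read spanning the CMV promoter end and the TK 5' UTR, so the full-length annotation is the informative one.
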