Addgene plasmid #49803: VSVG-mEOS2-2xUVR8
Purpose: expresses VSVG fused to UVR8 for light-triggered trafficking
Depositing lab: Matthew Kennedy. Depositing organization: University of Colorado Denver and Anschutz Medical Campus. Publication: A light-triggered protein secretion system. Chen D, Gibson ES, Kennedy MJ. J Cell Biol. 2013 May 13;201(4):631-40. doi: 10.1083/jcb.201210119. PubMed 23671313.
Backbone
  Vector backbone: pC4-Fm2E
  Backbone manufacturer: Ariad
  Vector type: Mammalian Expression
Growth in bacteria
  Bacterial resistance: Ampicillin, 100 μg/mL
  Growth temperature: 37°C
  Growth strain: DH5alpha
  Copy number: High Copy
Gene/Insert
  Gene/Insert name: VSVG-mEOS-2xUVR8
  Insert size (bp): 5019
  Mutation: VSVG contains ts045 mutations
  Tag / fusion protein: mEOS2 (C terminal on insert); HA (C terminal on insert); MYC (C terminal on insert)
Terms and licenses: Academic/Nonprofit Terms; Industry Terms: Not Available to Industry
How to cite: VSVG-mEOS2-2xUVR8 was a gift from Matthew Kennedy (Addgene plasmid # 49803 ; http://n2t.net/addgene:49803 ; RRID:Addgene_49803)
