LOCUS       Exported 888 bp ds-DNA linear SYN 28-MAY-2021
DEFINITION  expresses VSVG fused to UVR8 for light-triggered trafficking .
ACCESSION   .
VERSION     .
KEYWORDS    VSVG-mEOS2-2xUVR8
SOURCE      synthetic DNA construct
  ORGANISM  synthetic DNA construct
REFERENCE   1 (bases 1 to 888)
  AUTHORS   Chen D, Gibson ES, Kennedy MJ
  TITLE     A light-triggered protein secretion system.
  JOURNAL   J Cell Biol. 2013 May 13;201(4):631-40. doi: 10.1083/jcb.201210119.
  PUBMED    23671313
REFERENCE   2 (bases 1 to 888)
  AUTHORS   .
  TITLE     Direct Submission
  JOURNAL   Exported May 28, 2021 from SnapGene Server 1.1.58
            http://www.snapgene.com
FEATURES             Location/Qualifiers
     source          1..888
                     /organism="synthetic DNA construct"
                     /mol_type="other DNA"
     primer_bind     2..26
                     /label=LNCX
                     /note="Human CMV promoter, forward primer"
     5'UTR           95..134
                     /label=HSV TK 5'-UTR
                     /note="5' untranslated region from the herpes simplex virus
                     thymidine kinase gene"
ORIGIN
        1 gagctcgttt agtgaaccgt cagatcgcct ggagacgcca tccacgctgt tttgacctcc
       61 atagaagaca ccgggaccga tccagcctcc gggggatctt ggtggcgtga aactcccgca
      121 cctcttcggc cagcgaattc aagcttcgaa ttcgccatga agtgcctttt gtacttagct
      181 tttttattca tcggggtgaa ttgcaagttc accatagttt ttccacacaa ccaaaaagga
      241 aactggaaaa atgttccttc caattaccat tattgcccgt caagctcaga tttaaattgg
      301 cataatgact taataggcac agccttacaa gtcaaaatgc ccaagagtca caaggctatt
      361 caagcagacg gttggatgtg tcatgcttcc aaatgggtca ctacttgtga tttccgctgg
      421 tacggaccga agtatataac acattccatc cgatccttca ctccatctgt agaacaatgc
      481 aaggaaagca ttgaacaaac gaaacaagga acttggctga atccaggctt ccctcctcaa
      541 agttgtggat atgcaactgt gacggatgct gaagcagcga ttgtccaggt gactcctcac
      601 catgtgcttg ttgatgaata cacaggagaa tgggttgatt cacagttcat caacggaaaa
      661 tgcagcaatg acatatgccc cactgtccat aactccacaa cctggcattc cgactataag
      721 gtcaaagggc tatgtgattc taacctcatt tccatggaca tcacctcctt ctcagaggac
      781 ggagagctat catccctagg aaaggagggc acagggttca gaagtaacta ctttgcttat
      841 gaaaccggag acaaggcctg caaaatgcag tactgcaagc attgggga
//
