>Addgene plasmid #49803 | VSVG-mEOS2-2xUVR8 | addgene partial sequence | sequence record 76479 | Bglob-intron-R 5'-TTTGCCCCCTCCATATAACA-3'
ATCAAGGGTCCCCAAACTCACCCTGAAGTTCTCAGGATCCTCACTTTTCTTATGCGTAGTCTGGTACGTC
GTACGGATAACTAGTATCCCGGGCCCGCGGTACCGTCGACCCAATTCGTACACGCTTGACATCAGTTTGT
GGAACACTGATATCACCTCCATTACCTTTGCTTGAACCATCCGTTAGGCCCGTTTCATCAGGAACAACTG
CATATCTCTCTGCAGGCGACACCCAGCTTTTCCCTGAAGATGGATCGATATTAGAAGATTCTATATGTTG
TCCACTTGCTCCATCGACGCTGAGTGCCTCTATAATCTTGGGAAAGTTCCTGTCAACCGACTCTCCAATG
CCGAGCTGTCCATTTGTACCTCTACCCCAAGCAAACACGTTATTTCTTTCAGTGACAGCCAAGGTATGTC
TCCATCCACATGAGACTTGAACTACTTTCTGATCATCGGGAAATCGCACTTGCACAGGAGAACACTGATC
TAAATTATTGCCGACTCCTACTTGTCCAAACTTATTCCAACCCCATCCATATAGTTTTCCATCTGAAGTC
AATGCCATTGTATGTCTCCAACCTCCCGAAATCTGGGAGATAAAACTGTTGCTCAGTGCTTCCAGTTTGT
GAGGAATAAGGTGATCCTCCAAGTCTCCATGTCCTAGCTGTCCATATTTGCTCCATCCATAAGTATACAA
TGCTCCAGAGTAGGAAACTGATATTGTGTGCCGCCATCCACAAGCAACCATTGACATTTTCTCACCACCA
GTAGAGGTAACTCTTTCAGGAACTAAGCGGTCAGTCCGGTCACCTAATCCCAAATTTCCGTATCTTCCCC
AGCCCCATCCATAGAGGTCACCATCTTCTGTAACTGCAGCAGTGTGTTCTGCACCAGCAGCAACCATTTT
GATTCGTATTCCCTCAAAGG
